Addgene plasmid #142825: TFORF1682
Purpose: Lentiviral vector for overexpressing transcription factor ORFs with unique 24-bp barcodes. Barcodes facilitate identification of transcription factors in pooled screens.
Depositing lab: Feng Zhang. Depositing organization: Broad Institute. Publication: A transcription factor atlas of directed differentiation. Joung J, Ma S, Tay T, Geiger-Schuller KR, Kirchgatterer PC, Verdine VK, Guo B, Arias-Garcia MA, Allen WE, Singh A, Kuksenko O, Abudayyeh OO, Gootenberg JS, Fu Z, Macrae RK, Buenrostro JD, Regev A, Zhang F. Cell. 2023 Jan 5;186(1):209-229.e26. doi: 10.1016/j.cell.2022.11.026. PubMed 36608654.
Backbone
  Vector backbone: pLX_TRC317
  Backbone manufacturer: Broad Institute Genetic Perturbation Platform
  Backbone size w/o insert (bp): 8264
  Vector type: Mammalian Expression, Lentiviral
  Selectable markers: Puromycin
Growth in bacteria
  Bacterial resistance: Ampicillin, 100 μg/mL
  Growth temperature: 37°C
  Growth strain: NEB Stable
  Copy number: High Copy
Gene/Insert
  Gene/Insert name: SIM1
  Species: H. sapiens (human)
  Insert size (bp): 2402
  Entrez Gene: SIM1 (a.k.a. bHLHe14)
  Promoter: EF1a
  Cloning method: Unknown
  Sequencing primers: 5′ GGGTGGAGACTGAAGTTAGGCCAG; 3′ CACATAGCGTAAAAGGAGCAACATAG
Terms and licenses: Academic/Nonprofit Terms; Industry Terms: Not Available to Industry
Depositor comments: XM_017011197,XM_005267100,NM_005068,ENST00000369208,ENST00000262901 . The transcription factor ORF portion of this plasmid was synthesized by Genewiz. Please test multiple small colonies in case of plasmid recombination. To make this collection available in a timely manner, a portion of this collection was not fully sequenced by Addgene. If an Addgene verified full plasmid sequence is not available, please contact us prior to placing an order to request the full sequence.
How to cite: TFORF1682 was a gift from Feng Zhang (Addgene plasmid # 142825 ; http://n2t.net/addgene:142825 ; RRID:Addgene_142825)
