[The description below was written by a language model from this plasmid's Addgene catalogue record and pLannotate feature annotations shown in this document.]
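Description:
TFORF1682 is a lentiviral mammalian expression plasmid built on the pLX_TRC317 backbone. It carries the human SIM1 open reading frame, which encodes a bHLH-family transcription factor also known as bHLHe14. It belongs to a barcoded transcription factor ORF collection in which each construct has a unique 24-bp barcode, so that the overexpressed factor can be identified in pooled screens. The barcode is not annotated as a feature in the table. In bacteria the plasmid replicates from a high-copy ColE1/pUC-type origin and is selected with ampicillin through the β-lactamase gene. An f1 origin and remnants of a lac/lacZα cloning region flanked by T3 and T7 promoters are also present in the backbone. The depositor warns that the plasmid can recombine during propagation, as is common for LTR-containing plasmids.

The transfer cassette has a third-generation, self-inactivating layout. An RSV promoter fused to a truncated HIV-1 5' LTR drives production of the genomic RNA. This is followed by the Ψ packaging signal with a gag fragment, the Rev response element for Rev-dependent nuclear export, and a cPPT/CTS. The cassette ends in a ΔU3 3' LTR followed by an SV40 polyadenylation signal. Within the provirus, an SV40 early promoter/origin segment lies upstream of the puromycin N-acetyltransferase gene, which allows selection of transduced cells. The human EF-1α promoter separately drives constitutive expression of SIM1. A WPRE downstream of the ORF enhances transcript stability and expression. A short U6 promoter fragment annotated between the ORF and the WPRE is probably a residual or primer-binding sequence rather than a functional promoter. The construct is intended for SIM1 overexpression after lentiviral transduction, individually or in pooled directed-differentiation screens.
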