Features (pLannotate 1.2.2; 31 found; start..end, strand, type, name):
      5..231     +  promoter       RSV promoter: Rous sarcoma virus enhancer/promoter
    232..412     +  LTR            5' LTR (truncated): truncated 5' long terminal repeat (LTR) from HIV-1
    459..584     +  misc_feature   HIV-1 Ψ: packaging signal of human immunodeficiency virus type 1
    568..931     +  CDS            HIV-1 gag (fragment): gag protein from human immunodeficiency virus 1; gag
   1077..1310    +  misc_feature   RRE: The Rev response element (RRE) of HIV-1 allows for Rev-dependent mRNA export from the nucleus to the cytoplasm.
   1687..1713    +  CDS            Rev (fragment): human immunodeficiency virus 1 (HIV-1) Rev protein; rev; enhances nuclear export of unspliced and incompletely spliced viral mRNAs
   1720..1743    +  promoter       SV40 promoter (fragment): SV40 early promoter
   1744..1815    +  promoter       SV40 promoter (fragment): SV40 enhancer and early promoter
   1839..1974    +  rep_origin     SV40 ori: SV40 origin of replication
   2020..2616    +  CDS            PuroR (fragment): puromycin N-acetyltransferase; pac from Streptomyces; confers resistance to puromycin
   2665..2782    +  misc_feature   cPPT/CTS: central polypurine tract and central termination sequence of HIV-1
   2847..2913    +  CDS            small t antigen (fragment): SV40 (simian virus 40) small t antigen
   2920..4098    +  promoter       EF-1α promoter: strong constitutive promoter for human elongation factor EF-1α
   4115..6412    +  CDS            SIM1: SIM1_HUMAN - Also known as BHLHE14. Experimental evidence at protein level: Swiss-Prot protein existence level 1. Transcriptional factor that may have pleiotropic effects during embryogenesis and in the adult. From Homo sapiens (Human).
   6428..6481    +  promoter       U6 promoter (fragment): RNA polymerase III promoter for human U6 snRNA
   6523..7111    +  misc_feature   WPRE: woodchuck hepatitis virus posttranscriptional regulatory element
   7162..7181    +  misc_feature   cPPT/CTS (fragment): central polypurine tract and central termination sequence of HIV-1
   7183..7416    +  LTR            3' LTR (ΔU3): self-inactivating 3' long terminal repeat (LTR) from HIV-1
   7494..7615    +  polyA_signal   SV40 poly(A) signal: SV40 polyadenylation signal
   7655..7790    +  rep_origin     SV40 ori: SV40 origin of replication
   7811..7829    -  promoter       T7 promoter: promoter for bacteriophage T7 RNA polymerase
   7837..7992    +  CDS            lacZα (fragment): LacZα fragment of β-galactosidase; lacZ fragment
   7997..8425    +  rep_origin     f1 ori (sequence partly withheld): f1 bacteriophage origin of replication; arrow indicates direction of (+) strand synthesis
   8478..8582    +  promoter       AmpR promoter: bla
   8583..9443    +  CDS            AmpR: β-lactamase; bla; confers resistance to ampicillin, carbenicillin, and related antibiotics
   9614..10202   +  rep_origin     ori: high-copy-number ColE1/pMB1/pBR322/pUC origin of replication
  10385..10477   +  CDS            lacI (fragment): lac repressor; lacI; The lac repressor binds to the lac operator to inhibit transcription in E. coli. This inhibition can be relieved by adding lactose or isopropyl-β-D-thiogalactopyranoside (IPTG).
  10490..10511   +  protein_bind   CAP binding site: CAP binding activates transcription in the presence of cAMP. E. coli catabolite activator protein
  10526..10556   +  promoter       lac promoter: promoter for the E. coli lac operon
  10560..10582   +  protein_bind   lac operator (fragment): The lac repressor binds to the lac operator to inhibit transcription in E. coli. This inhibition can be relieved by adding lactose or isopropyl-β-D-thiogalactopyranoside (IPTG). lac repressor encoded by lacI
  10625..10643   +  promoter       T3 promoter: promoter for bacteriophage T3 RNA polymerase
>Addgene plasmid #142825 | TFORF1682 | addgene full sequence | sequence record 396019 | Addgene NGS Result
TTAATGTAGTCTTATGCAATACTCTTGTAGTCTTGCAACATGGTAACGATGAGTTAGCAACATGCCTTAC
AAGGAGAGAAAAAGCACCGTGCATGCCGATTGGTGGAAGTAAGGTGGTACGATCGTGCCTTATTAGGAAG
GCAACAGACGGGTCTGACATGGATTGGACGAACCACTGAATTGCCGCATTGCAGAGATATTGTATTTAAG
TGCCTAGCTCGATACATAAACGGGTCTCTCTGGTTAGACCAGATCTGAGCCTGGGAGCTCTCTGGCTAAC
TAGGGAACCCACTGCTTAAGCCTCAATAAAGCTTGCCTTGAGTGCTTCAAGTAGTGTGTGCCCGTCTGTT
GTGTGACTCTGGTAACTAGAGATCCCTCAGACCCTTTTAGTCAGTGTGGAAAATCTCTAGCAGTGGCGCC
CGAACAGGGACTTGAAAGCGAAAGGGAAACCAGAGGAGCTCTCTCGACGCAGGACTCGGCTTGCTGAAGC
GCGCACGGCAAGAGGCGAGGGGCGGCGACTGGTGAGTACGCCAAAAATTTTGACTAGCGGAGGCTAGAAG
GAGAGAGATGGGTGCGAGAGCGTCAGTATTAAGCGGGGGAGAATTAGATCGCGATGGGAAAAAATTCGGT
TAAGGCCAGGGGGAAAGAAAAAATATAAATTAAAACATATAGTATGGGCAAGCAGGGAGCTAGAACGATT
CGCAGTTAATCCTGGCCTGTTAGAAACATCAGAAGGCTGTAGACAAATACTGGGACAGCTACAACCATCC
CTTCAGACAGGATCAGAAGAACTTAGATCATTATATAATACAGTAGCAACCCTCTATTGTGTGCATCAAA
GGATAGAGATAAAAGACACCAAGGAAGCTTTAGACAAGATAGAGGAAGAGCAAAACAAAAGTAAGACCAC
CGCACAGCAAGCGGCCGCTGATCTTCAGACCTGGAGGAGGAGATATGAGGGACAATTGGAGAAGTGAATT
ATATAAATATAAAGTAGTAAAAATTGAACCATTAGGAGTAGCACCCACCAAGGCAAAGAGAAGAGTGGTG
CAGAGAGAAAAAAGAGCAGTGGGAATAGGAGCTTTGTTCCTTGGGTTCTTGGGAGCAGCAGGAAGCACTA
TGGGCGCAGCGTCAATGACGCTGACGGTACAGGCCAGACAATTATTGTCTGGTATAGTGCAGCAGCAGAA
CAATTTGCTGAGGGCTATTGAGGCGCAACAGCATCTGTTGCAACTCACAGTCTGGGGCATCAAGCAGCTC
CAGGCAAGAATCCTGGCTGTGGAAAGATACCTAAAGGATCAACAGCTCCTGGGGATTTGGGGTTGCTCTG
GAAAACTCATTTGCACCACTGCTGTGCCTTGGAATGCTAGTTGGAGTAATAAATCTCTGGAACAGATTTG
GAATCACACGACCTGGATGGAGTGGGACAGAGAAATTAACAATTACACAAGCTTAATACACTCCTTAATT
GAAGAATCGCAAAACCAGCAAGAAAAGAATGAACAAGAATTATTGGAATTAGATAAATGGGCAAGTTTGT
GGAATTGGTTTAACATAACAAATTGGCTGTGGTATATAAAATTATTCATAATGATAGTAGGAGGCTTGGT
AGGTTTAAGAATAGTTTTTGCTGTACTTTCTATAGTGAATAGAGTTAGGCAGGGATATTCACCATTATCG
TTTCAGACCCACCTCCCAACCCCGAGGGGACCCATGCATTGCATCTCAATTAGTCAGCAACCAGGTGTGG
AAAGTCCCCAGGCTCCCCAGCAGGCAGAAGTATGCAAAGCATGCGTCTCAATTAGTCAGCAACCATAGTC
CCGCCCCTAACTCCGCCCATCCCGCCCCTAACTCCGCCCAGTTCCGCCCATTCTCCGCCCCATGGCTGAC
TAATTTTTTTTATTTATGCAGAGGCCGAGGCCGCCTCGGCCTCTGAGCTATTCCAGAAGTAGTGAGGAGG
CTTTTTTGGAGGCCTAGGCTTTTGCAAAAAGCTTTCTAGAGGTACCACCGGAGCTTACCATGACCGAGTA
CAAGCCCACGGTGCGCCTCGCCACCCGCGACGACGTCCCCAGGGCCGTACGCACCCTCGCCGCCGCGTTC
GCCGACTACCCCGCCACGCGCCACACCGTCGATCCGGACCGCCACATCGAGCGGGTCACCGAGCTGCAAG
AACTCTTCCTCACGCGCGTCGGGCTCGACATCGGCAAGGTGTGGGTCGCGGACGACGGCGCCGCCGTGGC
GGTCTGGACCACGCCGGAGAGCGTCGAAGCGGGGGCGGTGTTCGCCGAGATCGGCCCGCGCATGGCCGAG
TTGAGCGGTTCCCGGCTGGCCGCGCAGCAACAGATGGAAGGCCTCCTGGCGCCGCACCGGCCCAAGGAGC
CCGCGTGGTTCCTGGCCACCGTCGGCGTCTCGCCCGACCACCAGGGCAAGGGTCTGGGCAGCGCCGTCGT
GCTCCCCGGAGTGGAGGCGGCCGAGCGCGCCGGGGTGCCCGCCTTCCTGGAGACCTCCGCGCCCCGCAAC
CTCCCCTTCTACGAGCGGCTCGGCTTCACCGTCACCGCCGACGTCGAGGTGCCCGAAGGACCGCGCACCT
GGTGCATGACCCGCAAGCCCGGTGCCAGTTAACGAATTCTAGATCTTGAGACAAATGGCAGTATTCATCC
ACAATTTTAAAAGAAAAGGGGGGATTGGGGGGTACAGTGCAGGGGAAAGAATAGTAGACATAATAGCAAC
AGACATACAAACTAAAGAATTACAAAAACAAATTACAAAAATTCAAAATTTTCGGGTTTATTACAGGGAC
AGCAGAGATCCACTTTGGCGCCGGCTCGAGGCCTGCAGGTGCAAAGATGGATAAAGTTTTAAACAGAGAG
GAATCTTTGCAGCTAATGGACCTTCTAGGTCTTGAAAGGAGTGGGAATTGGCTCCGGTGCCCGTCAGTGG
GCAGAGCGCACATCGCCCACAGTCCCCGAGAAGTTGGGGGGAGGGGTCGGCAATTGAACCGGTGCCTAGA
GAAGGTGGCGCGGGGTAAACTGGGAAAGTGATGTCGTGTACTGGCTCCGCCTTTTTCCCGAGGGTGGGGG
AGAACCGTATATAAGTGCAGTAGTCGCCGTGAACGTTCTTTTTCGCAACGGGTTTGCCGCCAGAACACAG
GTAAGTGCCGTGTGTGGTTCCCGCGGGCCTGGCCTCTTTACGGGTTATGGCCCTTGCGTGCCTTGAATTA
CTTCCACCTGGCTGCAGTACGTGATTCTTGATCCCGAGCTTCGGGTTGGAAGTGGGTGGGAGAGTTCGAG
GCCTTGCGCTTAAGGAGCCCCTTCGCCTCGTGCTTGAGTTGAGGCCTGGCCTGGGCGCTGGGGCCGCCGC
GTGCGAATCTGGTGGCACCTTCGCGCCTGTCTCGCTGCTTTCGATAAGTCTCTAGCCATTTAAAATTTTT
GATGACCTGCTGCGACGCTTTTTTTCTGGCAAGATAGTCTTGTAAATGCGGGCCAAGATCTGCACACTGG
TATTTCGGTTTTTGGGGCCGCGGGCGGCGACGGGGCCCGTGCGTCCCAGCGCACATGTTCGGCGAGGCGG
GGCCTGCGAGCGCGGCCACCGAGAATCGGACGGGGGTAGTCTCAAGCTGGCCGGCCTGCTCTGGTGCCTG
GCCTCGCGCCGCCGTGTATCGCCCCGCCCTGGGCGGCAAGGCTGGCCCGGTCGGCACCAGTTGCGTGAGC
GGAAAGATGGCCGCTTCCCGGCCCTGCTGCAGGGAGCTCAAAATGGAGGACGCGGCGCTCGGGAGAGCGG
GCGGGTGAGTCACCCACACAAAGGAAAAGGGCCTTTCCGTCCTCAGCCGTCGCTTCATGTGACTCCACGG
AGTACCGGGCGCCGTCCAGGCACCTCGATTAGTTCTCGAGCTTTTGGAGTACGTCGTCTTTAGGTTGGGG
GGAGGGGTTTTATGCGATGGAGTTTCCCCACACTGAGTGGGTGGAGACTGAAGTTAGGCCAGCTTGGCAC
TTGATGTAATTCTCCTTGGAATTTGCCCTTTTTGAGTTTGGATCTTGGTTCATTCTCAAGCCTCAGACAG
TGGTTCAAAGTTTTTTTCTTCCATTTCAGGTGTCGTGAGGCTAGCACCGCCACCATGAAAGAAAAGTCCA
AAAATGCTGCGCGGACTAGGAGGGAGAAGGAAAACAGTGAATTTTATGAACTGGCTAAATTACTGCCTTT
GCCCTCGGCTATCACCTCGCAGCTGGACAAAGCATCCATAATCAGACTCACGACCAGCTATCTCAAAATG
AGAGTGGTGTTCCCAGAAGGGCTCGGCGAGGCGTGGGGCCACTCAAGTCGGACCAGCCCCCTGGACAACG
TTGGCCGAGAACTGGGCTCCCATCTGCTCCAGACCCTGGATGGCTTCATCTTCGTGGTAGCCCCAGATGG
GAAGATCATGTACATCTCAGAGACAGCCTCAGTCCACTTGGGTCTTTCTCAGGTAGAGCTGACCGGAAAC
AGCATTTATGAATACATTCACCCGGCAGACCACGACGAGATGACGGCGGTGCTCACCGCCCATCAACCCT
ACCACTCTCACTTCGTGCAGGAGTATGAGATCGAGCGCTCCTTCTTCCTGAGGATGAAGTGCGTCTTGGC
CAAGCGTAACGCCGGCCTCACCTGTGGCGGCTACAAGGTCATCCACTGCAGCGGCTACTTGAAGATCCGC
CAGTACAGCCTGGACATGTCCCCCTTCGACGGCTGCTACCAAAACGTGGGCCTGGTGGCCGTGGGCCACT
CGCTGCCTCCCAGCGCCGTCACGGAGATCAAGCTACACAGCAATATGTTTATGTTCCGCGCCAGCCTGGA
CATGAAGCTCATCTTTCTGGACTCCAGGGTGGCGGAGCTGACGGGGTACGAACCTCAGGACCTGATTGAG
AAGACTCTGTACCACCATGTGCACGGCTGCGACACCTTCCACCTGCGCTGCGCGCACCATTTGCTGCTGG
TGAAGGGACAGGTGACCACCAAGTACTACAGGTTCCTGGCGAAACACGGCGGCTGGGTATGGGTGCAGAG
CTACGCGACCATCGTGCACAACAGTCGCTCCTCCAGGCCACACTGTATCGTCAGCGTCAACTATGTCCTC
ACAGACACAGAATACAAAGGGCTGCAGCTCTCCCTGGATCAGATCTCAGCCTCCAAACCAGCCTTCTCCT
ATACCAGCAGCTCCACCCCCACCATGACTGACAACAGAAAGGGGGCCAAATCCCGGCTCTCCAGCTCAAA
GTCAAAATCCAGGACTTCCCCATACCCTCAGTATTCGGGATTTCACACAGAAAGATCGGAATCTGATCAT
GACAGCCAGTGGGGCGGAAGTCCCTTGACCGACACGGCCTCTCCGCAGCTTCTGGACCCCGCCGATAGGC
CTGGCTCCCAGCACGACGCATCGTGCGCCTACAGACAGTTTTCGGACCGCAGCTCTCTCTGCTATGGCTT
TGCGCTTGACCACTCGAGGCTGGTGGAAGAGAGGCATTTCCATACCCAGGCCTGTGAAGGAGGCCGATGT
GAGGCAGGCAGGTACTTCCTGGGAACGCCGCAGGCCGGGAGGGAGCCCTGGTGGGGCTCTCGCGCAGCCT
TGCCCCTGACAAAGGCCTCCCCAGAAAGCAGAGAAGCCTATGAAAACAGCATGCCTCACATCGCTTCAGT
CCACAGGATCCATGGGCGAGGTCATTGGGATGAAGATAGTGTGGTCAGTTCTCCAGACCCTGGGTCGGCC
AGTGAATCAGGTGACCGATATCGTACTGAGCAGTATCAAAGTAGCCCACATGAACCCAGCAAAATTGAAA
CTCTTATAAGAGCCACTCAGCAAATGATTAAAGAAGAAGAGAACAGATTACAGCTAAGGAAAGCCCCCTC
AGACCAACTGGCTTCCATTAATGGGGCTGGGAAAAAACACTCCCTGTGTTTTGCAAACTACCAACAGCCC
CCACCAACAGGTGAAGTCTGCCATGGCTCTGCTCTTGCCAACACTTCACCATGTGACCATATCCAGCAGA
GAGAGGGAAAAATGTTGAGCCCCCATGAAAATGACTATGACAACAGTCCCACCGCACTATCTCGGATAAG
TAGTCCCAATTCGGATCGCATTTCAAAATCCAGTTTGATCCTAGCTAAAGACTATCTGCATTCGGATATA
TCTCCTCATCAGACAGCAGGAGACCACCCTACTGTCTCTCCAAACTGCTTTGGCTCTCACCGGCAGTATT
TTGACAAGCATGCTTACACATTAACTGGATATGCCCTGGAGCACTTATATGACAGCGAAACCATTAGAAA
CTATTCCTTGGGCTGTAATGGCTCACACTTTGATGTAACTTCCCATCTGAGGATGCAACCAGACCCAGCA
CAAGGACACAAGGGAACATCTGTTATAATAACCAACGGAAGCTAGTAATGAACTAGTCCGTAACTTGAAA
GTATTTCGATTTCTTGGCTTTATATATCTTGTGGAAAGGACGATGCGCTCAATAAATTTCACCAGTAACG
CGTTAAGTCGACAATCAACCTCTGGATTACAAAATTTGTGAAAGATTGACTGGTATTCTTAACTATGTTG
CTCCTTTTACGCTATGTGGATACGCTGCTTTAATGCCTTTGTATCATGCTATTGCTTCCCGTATGGCTTT
CATTTTCTCCTCCTTGTATAAATCCTGGTTGCTGTCTCTTTATGAGGAGTTGTGGCCCGTTGTCAGGCAA
CGTGGCGTGGTGTGCACTGTGTTTGCTGACGCAACCCCCACTGGTTGGGGCATTGCCACCACCTGTCAGC
TCCTTTCCGGGACTTTCGCTTTCCCCCTCCCTATTGCCACGGCGGAACTCATCGCCGCCTGCCTTGCCCG
CTGCTGGACAGGGGCTCGGCTGTTGGGCACTGACAATTCCGTGGTGTTGTCGGGGAAATCATCGTCCTTT
CCTTGGCTGCTCGCCTGTGTTGCCACCTGGATTCTGCGCGGGACGTCCTTCTGCTACGTCCCTTCGGCCC
TCAATCCAGCGGACCTTCCTTCCCGCGGCCTGCTGCCGGCTCTGCGGCCTCTTCCGCGTCTTCGCCTTCG
CCCTCAGACGAGTCGGATCTCCCTTTGGGCCGCCTCCCCGCGTCGACTTTAAGACCAATGACTTACAAGG
CAGCTGTAGATCTTAGCCACTTTTTAAAAGAAAAGGGGGGACTGGAAGGGCTAATTCACTCCCAACGAAG
ACAAGATCTGCTTTTTGCTTGTACTGGGTCTCTCTGGTTAGACCAGATCTGAGCCTGGGAGCTCTCTGGC
TAACTAGGGAACCCACTGCTTAAGCCTCAATAAAGCTTGCCTTGAGTGCTTCAAGTAGTGTGTGCCCGTC
TGTTGTGTGACTCTGGTAACTAGAGATCCCTCAGACCCTTTTAGTCAGTGTGGAAAATCTCTAGCAGTAC
GTATAGTAGTTCATGTCATCTTATTATTCAGTATTTATAACTTGCAAAGAAATGAATATCAGAGAGTGAG
AGGAACTTGTTTATTGCAGCTTATAATGGTTACAAATAAAGCAATAGCATCACAAATTTCACAAATAAAG
CATTTTTTTCACTGCATTCTAGTTGTGGTTTGTCCAAACTCATCAATGTATCTTATCATGTCTGGCTCTA
GCTATCCCGCCCCTAACTCCGCCCATCCCGCCCCTAACTCCGCCCAGTTCCGCCCATTCTCCGCCCCATG
GCTGACTAATTTTTTTTATTTATGCAGAGGCCGAGGCCGCCTCGGCCTCTGAGCTATTCCAGAAGTAGTG
AGGAGGCTTTTTTGGAGGCCTAGGGACGTACCCAATTCGCCCTATAGTGAGTCGTATTACGCGCGCTCAC
TGGCCGTCGTTTTACAACGTCGTGACTGGGAAAACCCTGGCGTTACCCAACTTAATCGCCTTGCAGCACA
TCCCCCTTTCGCCAGCTGGCGTAATAGCGAAGAGGCCCGCACCGATCGCCCTTCCCAACAGTTGCGCAGC
CTGAATGGCGAATGGG
[124 nt withheld, positions 7997-8120]
C
[91 nt withheld, positions 8122-8212]
A
[49 nt withheld, positions 8214-8262]
CCTTTGACGTTGGAGTCCACGTTCTTT
[37 nt withheld, positions 8290-8326]
ACCCTATCTCGGTCTATTCTTTTGATTTATAAGGGATTTTGCCGATTTCGGCCTATTGGTTAAAAAATGA
GCTGATTTAACAAAAATTTAACGCGAATTTTAACAAAATATTAACGCTTACAATTTAGGTGGCACTTTTC
GGGGAAATGTGCGCGGAACCCCTATTTGTTTATTTTTCTAAATACATTCAAATATGTATCCGCTCATGAG
ACAATAACCCTGATAAATGCTTCAATAATATTGAAAAAGGAAGAGTATGAGTATTCAACATTTCCGTGTC
GCCCTTATTCCCTTTTTTGCGGCATTTTGCCTTCCTGTTTTTGCTCACCCAGAAACGCTGGTGAAAGTAA
AAGATGCTGAAGATCAGTTGGGTGCACGAGTGGGTTACATCGAACTGGATCTCAACAGCGGTAAGATCCT
TGAGAGTTTTCGCCCCGAAGAACGTTTTCCAATGATGAGCACTTTTAAAGTTCTGCTATGTGGCGCGGTA
TTATCCCGTATTGACGCCGGGCAAGAGCAACTCGGTCGCCGCATACACTATTCTCAGAATGACTTGGTTG
AGTACTCACCAGTCACAGAAAAGCATCTTACGGATGGCATGACAGTAAGAGAATTATGCAGTGCTGCCAT
AACCATGAGTGATAACACTGCGGCCAACTTACTTCTGACAACGATCGGAGGACCGAAGGAGCTAACCGCT
TTTTTGCACAACATGGGGGATCATGTAACTCGCCTTGATCGTTGGGAACCGGAGCTGAATGAAGCCATAC
CAAACGACGAGCGTGACACCACGATGCCTGTAGCAATGGCAACAACGTTGCGCAAACTATTAACTGGCGA
ACTACTTACTCTAGCTTCCCGGCAACAATTAATAGACTGGATGGAGGCGGATAAAGTTGCAGGACCACTT
CTGCGCTCGGCCCTTCCGGCTGGCTGGTTTATTGCTGATAAATCTGGAGCCGGTGAGCGTGGGTCTCGCG
GTATCATTGCAGCACTGGGGCCAGATGGTAAGCCCTCCCGTATCGTAGTTATCTACACGACGGGGAGTCA
GGCAACTATGGATGAACGAAATAGACAGATCGCTGAGATAGGTGCCTCACTGATTAAGCATTGGTAACTG
TCAGACCAAGTTTACTCATATATACTTTAGATTGATTTAAAACTTCATTTTTAATTTAAAAGGATCTAGG
TGAAGATCCTTTTTGATAATCTCATGACCAAAATCCCTTAACGTGAGTTTTCGTTCCACTGAGCGTCAGA
CCCCGTAGAAAAGATCAAAGGATCTTCTTGAGATCCTTTTTTTCTGCGCGTAATCTGCTGCTTGCAAACA
AAAAAACCACCGCTACCAGCGGTGGTTTGTTTGCCGGATCAAGAGCTACCAACTCTTTTTCCGAAGGTAA
CTGGCTTCAGCAGAGCGCAGATACCAAATACTGTTCTTCTAGTGTAGCCGTAGTTAGGCCACCACTTCAA
GAACTCTGTAGCACCGCCTACATACCTCGCTCTGCTAATCCTGTTACCAGTGGCTGCTGCCAGTGGCGAT
AAGTCGTGTCTTACCGGGTTGGACTCAAGACGATAGTTACCGGATAAGGCGCAGCGGTCGGGCTGAACGG
GGGGTTCGTGCACACAGCCCAGCTTGGAGCGAACGACCTACACCGAACTGAGATACCTACAGCGTGAGCT
ATGAGAAAGCGCCACGCTTCCCGAAGGGAGAAAGGCGGACAGGTATCCGGTAAGCGGCAGGGTCGGAACA
GGAGAGCGCACGAGGGAGCTTCCAGGGGGAAACGCCTGGTATCTTTATAGTCCTGTCGGGTTTCGCCACC
TCTGACTTGAGCGTCGATTTTTGTGATGCTCGTCAGGGGGGCGGAGCCTATGGAAAAACGCCAGCAACGC
GGCCTTTTTACGGTTCCTGGCCTTTTGCTGGCCTTTTGCTCACATGTTCTTTCCTGCGTTATCCCCTGAT
TCTGTGGATAACCGTATTACCGCCTTTGAGTGAGCTGATACCGCTCGCCGCAGCCGAACGACCGAGCGCA
GCGAGTCAGTGAGCGAGGAAGCGGAAGAGCGCCCAATACGCAAACCGCCTCTCCCCGCGCGTTGGCCGAT
TCATTAATGCAGCTGGCACGACAGGTTTCCCGACTGGAAAGCGGGCAGTGAGCGCAACGCAATTAATGTG
AGTTAGCTCACTCATTAGGCACCCCAGGCTTTACACTTTATGCTTCCGGCTCGTATGTTGTGTGGAATTG
TGAGCGGATAACAATTTCACACAGGAAACAGCTATGACCATGATTACGCCAAGCGCGCAATTAACCCTCA
CTAAAGGGAACAAAAGCTGGAGCTGCAAGC
