>Addgene plasmid #142825 | TFORF1682 | depositor partial sequence | sequence record 280613 | Insert
ACCGCCACCATGAAAGAAAAGTCCAAAAATGCTGCGCGGACTAGGAGGGAGAAGGAAAACAGTGAATTTT
ATGAACTGGCTAAATTACTGCCTTTGCCCTCGGCTATCACCTCGCAGCTGGACAAAGCATCCATAATCAG
ACTCACGACCAGCTATCTCAAAATGAGAGTGGTGTTCCCAGAAGGGCTCGGCGAGGCGTGGGGCCACTCA
AGTCGGACCAGCCCCCTGGACAACGTTGGCCGAGAACTGGGCTCCCATCTGCTCCAGACCCTGGATGGCT
TCATCTTCGTGGTAGCCCCAGATGGGAAGATCATGTACATCTCAGAGACAGCCTCAGTCCACTTGGGTCT
TTCTCAGGTAGAGCTGACCGGAAACAGCATTTATGAATACATTCACCCGGCAGACCACGACGAGATGACG
GCGGTGCTCACCGCCCATCAACCCTACCACTCTCACTTCGTGCAGGAGTATGAGATCGAGCGCTCCTTCT
TCCTGAGGATGAAGTGCGTCTTGGCCAAGCGTAACGCCGGCCTCACCTGTGGCGGCTACAAGGTCATCCA
CTGCAGCGGCTACTTGAAGATCCGCCAGTACAGCCTGGACATGTCCCCCTTCGACGGCTGCTACCAAAAC
GTGGGCCTGGTGGCCGTGGGCCACTCGCTGCCTCCCAGCGCCGTCACGGAGATCAAGCTACACAGCAATA
TGTTTATGTTCCGCGCCAGCCTGGACATGAAGCTCATCTTTCTGGACTCCAGGGTGGCGGAGCTGACGGG
GTACGAACCTCAGGACCTGATTGAGAAGACTCTGTACCACCATGTGCACGGCTGCGACACCTTCCACCTG
CGCTGCGCGCACCATTTGCTGCTGGTGAAGGGACAGGTGACCACCAAGTACTACAGGTTCCTGGCGAAAC
ACGGCGGCTGGGTATGGGTGCAGAGCTACGCGACCATCGTGCACAACAGTCGCTCCTCCAGGCCACACTG
TATCGTCAGCGTCAACTATGTCCTCACAGACACAGAATACAAAGGGCTGCAGCTCTCCCTGGATCAGATC
TCAGCCTCCAAACCAGCCTTCTCCTATACCAGCAGCTCCACCCCCACCATGACTGACAACAGAAAGGGGG
CCAAATCCCGGCTCTCCAGCTCAAAGTCAAAATCCAGGACTTCCCCATACCCTCAGTATTCGGGATTTCA
CACAGAAAGATCGGAATCTGATCATGACAGCCAGTGGGGCGGAAGTCCCTTGACCGACACGGCCTCTCCG
CAGCTTCTGGACCCCGCCGATAGGCCTGGCTCCCAGCACGACGCATCGTGCGCCTACAGACAGTTTTCGG
ACCGCAGCTCTCTCTGCTATGGCTTTGCGCTTGACCACTCGAGGCTGGTGGAAGAGAGGCATTTCCATAC
CCAGGCCTGTGAAGGAGGCCGATGTGAGGCAGGCAGGTACTTCCTGGGAACGCCGCAGGCCGGGAGGGAG
CCCTGGTGGGGCTCTCGCGCAGCCTTGCCCCTGACAAAGGCCTCCCCAGAAAGCAGAGAAGCCTATGAAA
ACAGCATGCCTCACATCGCTTCAGTCCACAGGATCCATGGGCGAGGTCATTGGGATGAAGATAGTGTGGT
CAGTTCTCCAGACCCTGGGTCGGCCAGTGAATCAGGTGACCGATATCGTACTGAGCAGTATCAAAGTAGC
CCACATGAACCCAGCAAAATTGAAACTCTTATAAGAGCCACTCAGCAAATGATTAAAGAAGAAGAGAACA
GATTACAGCTAAGGAAAGCCCCCTCAGACCAACTGGCTTCCATTAATGGGGCTGGGAAAAAACACTCCCT
GTGTTTTGCAAACTACCAACAGCCCCCACCAACAGGTGAAGTCTGCCATGGCTCTGCTCTTGCCAACACT
TCACCATGTGACCATATCCAGCAGAGAGAGGGAAAAATGTTGAGCCCCCATGAAAATGACTATGACAACA
GTCCCACCGCACTATCTCGGATAAGTAGTCCCAATTCGGATCGCATTTCAAAATCCAGTTTGATCCTAGC
TAAAGACTATCTGCATTCGGATATATCTCCTCATCAGACAGCAGGAGACCACCCTACTGTCTCTCCAAAC
TGCTTTGGCTCTCACCGGCAGTATTTTGACAAGCATGCTTACACATTAACTGGATATGCCCTGGAGCACT
TATATGACAGCGAAACCATTAGAAACTATTCCTTGGGCTGTAATGGCTCACACTTTGATGTAACTTCCCA
TCTGAGGATGCAACCAGACCCAGCACAAGGACACAAGGGAACATCTGTTATAATAACCAACGGAAGCTAG
TAATGAACTAGTCCGTAACTTGAAAGTATTTCGATTTCTTGGCTTTATATATCTTGTGGAAAGGACGATG
CGCTCAATAAATTTCACCAGTA
