>Addgene plasmid #142825 | TFORF1682 | depositor partial sequence | sequence record 280614 | Barcode
TGCGCTCAATAAATTTCACCAGTA
